>Addgene plasmid #207818 | p667-UBC-MAFG-V5-miniTurbo | addgene full sequence | sequence record 425329 | Addgene NGS Result
AGGTGGCACTTTTCGGGGAAATGTGCGCGGAACCCCTATTTGTTTATTTTTCTAAATACATTCAAATATG
TATCCGCTCATGAGACAATAACCCTGATAAATGCTTCAATAATATTGAAAAAGGAAGAGTATGAGTATTC
AACATTTCCGTGTCGCCCTTATTCCCTTTTTTGCGGCATTTTGCCTTCCTGTTTTTGCTCACCCAGAAAC
GCTGGTGAAAGTAAAAGATGCTGAAGATCAGTTGGGTGCACGAGTGGGTTACATCGAACTGGATCTCAAC
AGCGGTAAGATCCTTGAGAGTTTTCGCCCCGAAGAACGTTTTCCAATGATGAGCACTTTTAAAGTTCTGC
TATGTGGCGCGGTATTATCCCGTATTGACGCCGGGCAAGAGCAACTCGGTCGCCGCATACACTATTCTCA
GAATGACTTGGTTGAGTACTCACCAGTCACAGAAAAGCATCTTACGGATGGCATGACAGTAAGAGAATTA
TGCAGTGCTGCCATAACCATGAGTGATAACACTGCGGCCAACTTACTTCTGACAACGATCGGAGGACCGA
AGGAGCTAACCGCTTTTTTGCACAACATGGGGGATCATGTAACTCGCCTTGATCGTTGGGAACCGGAGCT
GAATGAAGCCATACCAAACGACGAGCGTGACACCACGATGCCTGTAGCAATGGCAACAACGTTGCGCAAA
CTATTAACTGGCGAACTACTTACTCTAGCTTCCCGGCAACAATTAATAGACTGGATGGAGGCGGATAAAG
TTGCAGGACCACTTCTGCGCTCGGCCCTTCCGGCTGGCTGGTTTATTGCTGATAAATCTGGAGCCGGTGA
GCGTGGGTCTCGCGGTATCATTGCAGCACTGGGGCCAGATGGTAAGCCCTCCCGTATCGTAGTTATCTAC
ACGACGGGGAGTCAGGCAACTATGGATGAACGAAATAGACAGATCGCTGAGATAGGTGCCTCACTGATTA
AGCATTGGTAACTGTCAGACCAAGTTTACTCATATATACTTTAGATTGATTTAAAACTTCATTTTTAATT
TAAAAGGATCTAGGTGAAGATCCTTTTTGATAATCTCATGACCAAAATCCCTTAACGTGAGTTTTCGTTC
CACTGAGCGTCAGACCCCGTAGAAAAGATCAAAGGATCTTCTTGAGATCCTTTTTTTCTGCGCGTAATCT
GCTGCTTGCAAACAAAAAAACCACCGCTACCAGCGGTGGTTTGTTTGCCGGATCAAGAGCTACCAACTCT
TTTTCCGAAGGTAACTGGCTTCAGCAGAGCGCAGATACCAAATACTGTTCTTCTAGTGTAGCCGTAGTTA
GGCCACCACTTCAAGAACTCTGTAGCACCGCCTACATACCTCGCTCTGCTAATCCTGTTACCAGTGGCTG
CTGCCAGTGGCGATAAGTCGTGTCTTACCGGGTTGGACTCAAGACGATAGTTACCGGATAAGGCGCAGCG
GTCGGGCTGAACGGGGGGTTCGTGCACACAGCCCAGCTTGGAGCGAACGACCTACACCGAACTGAGATAC
CTACAGCGTGAGCTATGAGAAAGCGCCACGCTTCCCGAAGGGAGAAAGGCGGACAGGTATCCGGTAAGCG
GCAGGGTCGGAACAGGAGAGCGCACGAGGGAGCTTCCAGGGGGAAACGCCTGGTATCTTTATAGTCCTGT
CGGGTTTCGCCACCTCTGACTTGAGCGTCGATTTTTGTGATGCTCGTCAGGGGGGCGGAGCCTATGGAAA
AACGCCAGCAACGCGGCCTTTTTACGGTTCCTGGCCTTTTGCTGGCCTTTTGCTCACATGTTCTTTCCTG
CGTTATCCCCTGATTCTGTGGATAACCGTATTACCGCCTTTGAGTGAGCTGATACCGCTCGCCGCAGCCG
AACGACCGAGCGCAGCGAGTCAGTGAGCGAGGAAGCGGAAGAGCGCCCAATACGCAAACCGCCTCTCCCC
GCGCGTTGGCCGATTCATTAATGCAGCTGGCACGACAGGTTTCCCGACTGGAAAGCGGGCAGTGAGCGCA
ACGCAATTAATGTGAGTTAGCTCACTCATTAGGCACCCCAGGCTTTACACTTTATGCTTCCGGCTCGTAT
GTTGTGTGGAATTGTGAGCGGATAACAATTTCACACAGGAAACAGCTATGACCATGATTACGCCAAGCGC
GCAATTAACCCTCACTAAAGGGAACAAAAGCTGGAGCTGCAAGCTTAATGTAGTCTTATGCAATACTCTT
GTAGTCTTGCAACATGGTAACGATGAGTTAGCAACATGCCTTACAAGGAGAGAAAAAGCACCGTGCATGC
CGATTGGTGGAAGTAAGGTGGTACGATCGTGCCTTATTAGGAAGGCAACAGACGGGTCTGACATGGATTG
GACGAACCACTGAATTGCCGCATTGCAGAGATATTGTATTTAAGTGCCTAGCTCGATACATAAACGGGTC
TCTCTGGTTAGACCAGATCTGAGCCTGGGAGCTCTCTGGCTAACTAGGGAACCCACTGCTTAAGCCTCAA
TAAAGCTTGCCTTGAGTGCTTCAAGTAGTGTGTGCCCGTCTGTTGTGTGACTCTGGTAACTAGAGATCCC
TCAGACCCTTTTAGTCAGTGTGGAAAATCTCTAGCAGTGGCGCCCGAACAGGGACTTGAAAGCGAAAGGG
AAACCAGAGGAGCTCTCTCGACGCAGGACTCGGCTTGCTGAAGCGCGCACGGCAAGAGGCGAGGGGCGGC
GACTGGTGAGTACGCCAAAAATTTTGACTAGCGGAGGCTAGAAGGAGAGAGATGGGTGCGAGAGCGTCAG
TATTAAGCGGGGGAGAATTAGATCGCGATGGGAAAAAATTCGGTTAAGGCCAGGGGGAAAGAAAAAATAT
AAATTAAAACATATAGTATGGGCAAGCAGGGAGCTAGAACGATTCGCAGTTAATCCTGGCCTGTTAGAAA
CATCAGAAGGCTGTAGACAAATACTGGGACAGCTACAACCATCCCTTCAGACAGGATCAGAAGAACTTAG
ATCATTATATAATACAGTAGCAACCCTCTATTGTGTGCATCAAAGGATAGAGATAAAAGACACCAAGGAA
GCTTTAGACAAGATAGAGGAAGAGCAAAACAAAAGTAAGACCACCGCACAGCAAGCGGCCGCTGATCTTC
AGACCTGGAGGAGGAGATATGAGGGACAATTGGAGAAGTGAATTATATAAATATAAAGTAGTAAAAATTG
AACCATTAGGAGTAGCACCCACCAAGGCAAAGAGAAGAGTGGTGCAGAGAGAAAAAAGAGCAGTGGGAAT
AGGAGCTTTGTTCCTTGGGTTCTTGGGAGCAGCAGGAAGCACTATGGGCGCAGCGTCAATGACGCTGACG
GTACAGGCCAGACAATTATTGTCTGGTATAGTGCAGCAGCAGAACAATTTGCTGAGGGCTATTGAGGCGC
AACAGCATCTGTTGCAACTCACAGTCTGGGGCATCAAGCAGCTCCAGGCAAGAATCCTGGCTGTGGAAAG
ATACCTAAAGGATCAACAGCTCCTGGGGATTTGGGGTTGCTCTGGAAAACTCATTTGCACCACTGCTGTG
CCTTGGAATGCTAGTTGGAGTAATAAATCTCTGGAACAGATTTGGAATCACACGACCTGGATGGAGTGGG
ACAGAGAAATTAACAATTACACAAGCTTAATACACTCCTTAATTGAAGAATCGCAAAACCAGCAAGAAAA
GAATGAACAAGAATTATTGGAATTAGATAAATGGGCAAGTTTGTGGAATTGGTTTAACATAACAAATTGG
CTGTGGTATATAAAATTATTCATAATGATAGTAGGAGGCTTGGTAGGTTTAAGAATAGTTTTTGCTGTAC
TTTCTATAGTGAATAGAGTTAGGCAGGGATATTCACCATTATCGTTTCAGACCCACCTCCCAACCCCGAG
GGGACCCGACAGGCCCGAAGGAATAGAAGAAGAAGGTGGAGAGAGAGACAGAGACAGATCCATTCGATTA
GTGAACGGATCTCGACGGTATCGGTTAACTTTTAAAAGAAAAGGGGGGATTGGGGGGTACAGTGCAGGGG
AAAGAATAGTAGACATAATAGCAACAGACATACAAACTAAAGAATTACAAAAACAAATTACAAAATTCAA
AATTTTATCGTCCAGTGTGGTGGAATTCTGCAGATATCAACTTTGTATAGAAAAGTTGGCCTCCGCGCCG
GGTTTTGGCGCCTCCCGCGGGCGCCCCCCTCCTCACGGCGAGCGCTGCCACGTCAGACGAAGGGCGCAGC
GAGCGTCCTGATCCTTCCGCCCGGACGCTCAGGACAGCGGCCCGCTGCTCATAAGACTCGGCCTTAGAAC
CCCAGTATCAGCAGAAGGACATTTTAGGACGGGACTTGGGTGACTCTAGGGCACTGGTTTTCTTTCCAGA
GAGCGGAACAGGCGAGGAAAAGTAGTCCCTTCTCGGCGATTCTGCGGAGGGATCTCCGTGGGGCGGTGAA
CGCCGATGATTATATAAGGACGCGCCGGGTGTGGCACAGCTAGTTCCGTCGCAGCCGGGATTTGGGTCGC
GGTTCTTGTTTGTGGATCGCTGTGATCGTCACTTGGTGAGTAGCGGGCTGCTGGGCTGGCCGGGGCTTTC
GTGGCCGCCGGGCCGCTCGGTGGGACGGAAGCGTGTGGAGAGACCGCCAAGGGCTGTAGTCTGGGTCCGC
GAGCAAGGTTGCCCTGAACTGGGGGTTGGGGGGAGCGCAGCAAAATGGCGGCTGTTCCCGAGTCTTGAAT
GGAAGACGCTTGTGAGGCGGGCTGTGAGGTCGTTGAAACAAGGTGGGGGGCATGGTGGGCGGCAAGAACC
CAAGGTCTTGAGGCCTTCGCTAATGCGGGAAAGCTCTTATTCGGGTGAGATGGGCTGGGGCACCATCTGG
GGACCCTGACGTGAAGTTTGTCACTGACTGGAGAACTCGGTTTGTCGTCTGTTGCGGGGGCGGCAGTTAT
GGCGGTGCCGTTGGGCAGTGCACCCGTACCTTTGGGAGCGCGCGCCCTCGTCGTGTCGTGACGTCACCCG
TTCTGTTGGCTTATAATGCAGGGTGGGGCCACCTGCCGGTAGGTGTGCGGTAGGCTTTTCTCCGTCGCAG
GACGCAGGGTTCGGGCCTAGGGTAGGCTCTCCTGAATCGACAGGCGCCGGACCTCTGGTGAGGGGAGGGA
TAAGTGAGGCGTCAGTTTCTTTGGTCGGTTTTATGTACCTATCTTCTTAAGTAGCTGAAGCTCCGGTTTT
GAACTATGCGCTCGGGGTTGGCGAGTGTGTTTTGTGAAGTTTTTTAGGCACCTTTTGAAATGTAATCATT
TGGGTCAATATGTAATTTTCAGTGTTAGACTAGTAAATTGTCCGCTAAATTCTGGCCGTTTTTGGCTTTT
TTGTTAGACGCAACTTTGTACAAAAAAGTTGGCATGACGACCCCCAATAAAGGAAACAAGGCCTTGAAGG
TGAAGCGGGAGCCGGGTGAGAATGGCACCAGCCTGACGGATGAGGAGCTGGTGACCATGTCGGTGCGGGA
GCTGAACCAGCACCTGCGGGGCCTGTCCAAGGAGGAGATCGTCCAGCTGAAGCAGCGCCGGCGCACGCTC
AAGAACCGCGGCTACGCTGCCAGCTGCCGCGTGAAGCGGGTGACGCAGAAGGAGGAGCTGGAGAAGCAGA
AGGCGGAGCTGCAGCAGGAGGTGGAGAAGCTGGCCTCAGAGAACGCCAGCATGAAGCTGGAGCTCGACGC
GCTGCGCTCCAAGTACGAGGCGCTGCAGACCTTCGCCCGGACGGTGGCCCGCAGCCCCGTGGCGCCAGCC
CGGGGCCCCCTTGCCGCCGGCCTGGGGCCCCTCGTCCCAGGCAAGGTGGCCGCCACCAGCGTCATCACAA
TAGTAAAGTCCAAGACGGATGCCCGATCGTACCCAACTTTCTTGTACAAAGTGGGCGGCAAGCCCATCCC
CAACCCCCTGCTGGGCCTGGACAGCACCGCTAGCATCCCGCTGCTGAACGCTAAACAGATTCTGGGACAG
CTGGACGGCGGGAGCGTGGCAGTCCTGCCTGTGGTCGACTCCACCAATCAGTACCTGCTGGATCGAATCG
GCGAGCTGAAGAGTGGGGATGCTTGCATTGCAGAATATCAGCAGGCAGGGAGAGGAAGCAGAGGGAGGAA
ATGGTTCTCTCCTTTTGGAGCTAACCTGTACCTGAGTATGTTTTGGCGCCTGAAGCGGGGACCAGCAGCA
ATCGGCCTGGGCCCGGTCATCGGAATTGTCATGGCAGAAGCGCTGCGAAAGCTGGGAGCAGACAAGGTGC
GAGTCAAATGGCCCAATGACCTGTATCTGCAGGATAGAAAGCTGGCAGGCATCCTGGTGGAGCTGGCCGG
AATAACAGGCGATGCTGCACAGATCGTCATTGGCGCCGGGATTAACGTGGCTATGAGGCGCGTGGAGGAA
AGCGTGGTCAATCAGGGCTGGATCACACTGCAGGAAGCAGGGATTAACCTGGACAGGAATACTCTGGCCG
CTATGCTGATCCGAGAGCTGCGGGCAGCCCTGGAACTGTTCGAGCAGGAAGGCCTGGCTCCATATCTGTC
ACGGTGGGAGAAGCTGGATAACTTCATCAATAGACCCGTGAAGCTGATCATTGGGGACAAAGAGATTTTC
GGGATTAGCCGGGGGATTGATAAACAGGGAGCCCTGCTGCTGGAACAGGACGGAGTTATCAAACCCTGGA
TGGGCGGAGAAATCAGTCTGCGGTCTGCCGAAAAGTAAGCCAACTTTATTATACATAGTTGATATCCAGC
ACAGTGGCGGCCGCTCGACAATCAACCTCTGGATTACAAAATTTGTGAAAGATTGACTGGTATTCTTAAC
TATGTTGCTCCTTTTACGCTATGTGGATACGCTGCTTTAATGCCTTTGTATCATGCTATTGCTTCCCGTA
TGGCTTTCATTTTCTCCTCCTTGTATAAATCCTGGTTGCTGTCTCTTTATGAGGAGTTGTGGCCCGTTGT
CAGGCAACGTGGCGTGGTGTGCACTGTGTTTGCTGACGCAACCCCCACTGGTTGGGGCATTGCCACCACC
TGTCAGCTCCTTTCCGGGACTTTCGCTTTCCCCCTCCCTATTGCCACGGCGGAACTCATCGCCGCCTGCC
TTGCCCGCTGCTGGACAGGGGCTCGGCTGTTGGGCACTGACAATTCCGTGGTGTTGTCGGGGAAGCTGAC
GTCCTTTCCATGGCTGCTCGCCTGTGTTGCCACCTGGATTCTGCGCGGGACGTCCTTCTGCTACGTCCCT
TCGGCCCTCAATCCAGCGGACCTTCCTTCCCGCGGCCTGCTGCCGGCTCTGCGGCCTCTTCCGCGTCTTC
GCCTTCGCCCTCAGACGAGTCGGATCTCCCTTTGGGCCGCCTCCCCGCCTGGAATTCTACCGGGTAGGGG
AGGCGCTTTTCCCAAGGCAGTCTGGAGCATGCGCTTTAGCAGCCCCGCTGGGCACTTGGCGCTACACAAG
TGGCCTCTGGCCTCGCACACATTCCACATCCACCGGTAGGCGCCAACCGGCTCCGTTCTTTGGTGGCCCC
TTCGCGCCACCTTCTACTCCTCCCCTAGTCAGGAAGTTCCCCCCCGCCCCGCAGCTCGCGTCGTGCAGGA
CGTGACAAATGGAAGTAGCACGTCTCACTAGTCTCGTGCAGATGGACAGCACCGCTGAGCAATGGAAGCG
GGTAGGCCTTTGGGGCAGCGGCCAATAGCAGCTTTGCTCCTTCGCTTTCTGGGCTCAGAGGCTGGGAAGG
GGTGGGTCCGGGGGCGGGCTCAGGGGCGGGCTCAGGGGCGGGGCGGGCGCCCGAAGGTCCTCCGGAGGCC
CGGCATTCTGCACGCTTCAAAAGCGCACGTCTGCCGCGCTGTTCTCCTCTTCCTCATCTCCGGGCCTTTC
GACCTGCAGCCCAAGCTTACCATGACCGAGTACAAGCCCACGGTGCGCCTCGCCACCCGCGACGACGTCC
CCAGGGCCGTACGCACCCTCGCCGCCGCGTTCGCCGACTACCCCGCCACGCGCCACACCGTCGATCCGGA
CCGCCACATCGAGCGGGTCACCGAGCTGCAAGAACTCTTCCTCACGCGCGTCGGGCTCGACATCGGCAAG
GTGTGGGTCGCGGACGACGGCGCCGCGGTGGCGGTCTGGACCACGCCGGAGAGCGTCGAAGCGGGGGCGG
TGTTCGCCGAGATCGGCCCGCGCATGGCCGAGTTGAGCGGTTCCCGGCTGGCCGCGCAGCAACAGATGGA
AGGCCTCCTGGCGCCGCACCGGCCCAAGGAGCCCGCGTGGTTCCTGGCCACCGTCGGCGTCTCGCCCGAC
CACCAGGGCAAGGGTCTGGGCAGCGCCGTCGTGCTCCCCGGAGTGGAGGCGGCCGAGCGCGCCGGGGTGC
CCGCCTTCCTGGAGACCTCCGCGCCCCGCAACCTCCCCTTCTACGAGCGGCTCGGCTTCACCGTCACCGC
CGACGTCGAGGTGCCCGAAGGACCGCGCACCTGGTGCATGACCCGCAAGCCCGGTGCCTGACGCCCGCCC
CACGACCCGCAGCGCCCGACCGAAAGGAGCGCACGACCCCATGCATCTCGAGGGCCCGGTACCTTTAAGA
CCAATGACTTACAAGGCAGCTGTAGATCTTAGCCACTTTTTAAAAGAAAAGGGGGGACTGGAAGGGCTAG
CTCACTCCCAACGAAGACAAGATCTGCTTTTTGCTTGTACTGGGTCTCTCTGGTTAGACCAGATCTGAGC
CTGGGAGCTCTCTGGCTAACTAGGGAACCCACTGCTTAAGCCTCAATAAAGCTTGCCTTGAGTGCTTCAA
GTAGTGTGTGCCCGTCTGTTGTGTGACTCTGGTAACTAGAGATCCCTCAGACCCTTTTAGTCAGTGTGGA
AAATCTCTAGCAGTAGTAGTTCATGTCATCTTATTATTCAGTATTTATAACTTGCAAAGAAATGAATATC
AGAGAGTGAGAGGAACTTGTTTATTGCAGCTTATAATGGTTACAAATAAAGCAATAGCATCACAAATTTC
ACAAATAAAGCATTTTTTTCACTGCATTCTAGTTGTGGTTTGTCCAAACTCATCAATGTATCTTATCATG
TCTGGCTCTAGCTATCCCGCCCCTAACTCCGCCCATCCCGCCCCTAACTCCGCCCAGTTCCGCCCATTCT
CCGCCCCATGGCTGACTAATTTTTTTTATTTATGCAGAGGCCGAGGCCGCCTCGGCCTCTGAGCTATTCC
AGAAGTAGTGAGGAGGCTTTTTTGGAGGCCTAGGGACGTACCCAATTCGCCCTATAGTGAGTCGTATTAC
GCGCGCTCACTGGCCGTCGTTTTACAACGTCGTGACTGGGAAAACCCTGGCGTTACCCAACTTAATCGCC
TTGCAGCACATCCCCCTTTCGCCAGCTGGCGTAATAGCGAAGAGGCCCGCACCGATCGCCCTTCCCAACA
GTTGCGCAGCCTGAATGGCGAATGGG
[124 nt withheld, positions 9477-9600]
C
[91 nt withheld, positions 9602-9692]
A
[49 nt withheld, positions 9694-9742]
CCTTTGACGTTGGAGTCCACGTTCTTT
[37 nt withheld, positions 9770-9806]
ACCCTATCTCGGTCTATTCTTTTGATTTATAAGGGATTTTGCCGATTTCGGCCTATTGGTTAAAAAATGA
GCTGATTTAACAAAAATTTAACGCGAATTTTAACAAAATATTAACGCTTACAATTT
Features (pLannotate 1.2.2; 32 found; start..end, strand, type, name):
     26..130     +  promoter       AmpR promoter: bla
    131..991     +  CDS            AmpR: β-lactamase; bla; confers resistance to ampicillin, carbenicillin, and related antibiotics
   1162..1750    +  rep_origin     ori: high-copy-number ColE1/pMB1/pBR322/pUC origin of replication
   1933..2025    +  CDS            lacI (fragment): lac repressor; lacI; The lac repressor binds to the lac operator to inhibit transcription in E. coli. This inhibition can be relieved by adding lactose or isopropyl-β-D-thiogalactopyranoside (IPTG).
   2038..2059    +  protein_bind   CAP binding site: CAP binding activates transcription in the presence of cAMP. E. coli catabolite activator protein
   2074..2104    +  promoter       lac promoter: promoter for the E. coli lac operon
   2112..2128    +  protein_bind   lac operator: The lac repressor binds to the lac operator to inhibit transcription in E. coli. This inhibition can be relieved by adding lactose or isopropyl-β-D-thiogalactopyranoside (IPTG). lac repressor encoded by lacI
   2173..2191    +  promoter       T3 promoter: promoter for bacteriophage T3 RNA polymerase
   2219..2445    +  promoter       RSV promoter: Rous sarcoma virus enhancer/promoter
   2446..2626    +  LTR            5' LTR (truncated): truncated 5' long terminal repeat (LTR) from HIV-1
   2673..2798    +  misc_feature   HIV-1 Ψ: packaging signal of human immunodeficiency virus type 1
   2782..3145    +  CDS            HIV-1 gag (fragment): gag protein from human immunodeficiency virus 1; gag
   3291..3524    +  misc_feature   RRE: The Rev response element (RRE) of HIV-1 allows for Rev-dependent mRNA export from the nucleus to the cytoplasm.
   3901..4001    +  CDS            Rev (fragment): human immunodeficiency virus 1 (HIV-1) Rev protein; rev; enhances nuclear export of unspliced and incompletely spliced viral mRNAs
   4020..4136    +  misc_feature   cPPT/CTS: central polypurine tract and central termination sequence of HIV-1
   4168..4188    +  protein_bind   attB4: mutant version of attB; core recombination site for the Gateway® BP reaction BP Clonase™
   4188..5399    +  promoter       UbC promoter: human ubiquitin C promoter
   5401..5418    +  protein_bind   attL1 (fragment): mutant version of attL; recombination site for the Gateway® LR reaction LR Clonase™
   5424..5909    +  CDS            MAFG: MAFG_HUMAN - Experimental evidence at protein level: Swiss-Prot protein existence level 1. Since they lack a putative transactivation domain, the small Mafs behave as transcriptional repressors when they dimerize among themselves (PubMed:11154691). However, they seem to serve as transcriptional activators by dimerizing with other (usually larger) basic-zipper proteins, such as NFE2, NFE2L1 and NFE2L2, and recruiting them to specific DNA-binding sites (PubMed:8932385, PubMed:9421508, PubMed:11154691). Small Maf proteins heterodimerize with Fos and may act as competitive repressors of the NFE2L2
   5911..5934    -  protein_bind   attB2: mutant version of attB; recombination site for the Gateway® BP reaction BP Clonase™
   5985..6755    +  CDS            miniTurbo: N-terminally truncated mutant of the E. coli biotin ligase BioID engineered for improved catalytic efficiency (Branon et al., 2018)
   6761..6781    -  protein_bind   attB3: mutant version of attB; core recombination site for the Gateway® BP reaction BP Clonase™
   6810..7398    +  misc_feature   WPRE: woodchuck hepatitis virus posttranscriptional regulatory element
   7412..7911    +  promoter       PGK promoter: mouse phosphoglycerate kinase 1 promoter
   7932..8531    +  CDS            PuroR: puromycin N-acetyltransferase; pac from Streptomyces alboniger; confers resistance to puromycin
   8599..8736    +  CDS            nef (fragment): NEF_HV1LA - Experimental evidence at protein level: Swiss-Prot protein existence level 1. Extracellular Nef protein targets CD4(+) T-lymphocytes for apoptosis by interacting with CXCR4 surface receptors. From Human immunodeficiency virus type 1 group M subtype B (isolate Lai) (HIV-1).
   8722..8902    +  LTR            5' LTR (truncated): truncated 5' long terminal repeat (LTR) from HIV-1
   8974..9095    +  polyA_signal   SV40 poly(A) signal: SV40 polyadenylation signal
   9135..9270    +  rep_origin     SV40 ori: SV40 origin of replication
   9291..9309    -  promoter       T7 promoter: promoter for bacteriophage T7 RNA polymerase
   9317..9472    +  CDS            lacZα (fragment): LacZα fragment of β-galactosidase; lacZ fragment
   9477..9905    +  rep_origin     f1 ori (sequence partly withheld): f1 bacteriophage origin of replication; arrow indicates direction of (+) strand synthesis
