[The description below was written by a language model from this plasmid's Addgene catalogue record and pLannotate feature annotations shown in this document.]
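Description:
p667-UBC-MAFG-V5-miniTurbo is a lentiviral expression plasmid built on the pDest667 destination backbone by Gateway recombination, made to express human MAFG carrying a C-terminal V5-miniTurbo tag for proximity-labelling experiments. In bacteria it is maintained through a high-copy ColE1/pUC-type origin and ampicillin resistance (bla). An f1 origin, an SV40 origin and remnants of a lac/lacZα cloning region with T3 and T7 promoters are also present in the backbone.

The viral portion has a third-generation layout. An RSV promoter replaces the U3 region upstream of a truncated HIV-1 5' LTR, and is followed by the Ψ packaging signal with a gag fragment, the RRE for Rev-dependent export of the genomic RNA, and the cPPT/CTS. A second truncated LTR and an SV40 polyadenylation signal close the transfer cassette. Within it, the human ubiquitin C promoter drives the MAFG coding sequence, which is joined across a residual attB2 site to miniTurbo, a truncated, engineered E. coli biotin ligase that biotinylates nearby proteins. The attB4, attB2 and attB3 scars suggest a multi-fragment Gateway assembly of promoter, gene and tag. The V5 epitope is listed in the catalogue entry but was not separately annotated in the feature table; it presumably lies in the short gap between attB2 and miniTurbo. A WPRE downstream enhances transcript expression, and a separate mouse PGK promoter drives puromycin N-acetyltransferase for selection of transduced cells.

MAFG is a small Maf bZIP protein that heterodimerises with NFE2-family factors such as NFE2L2 (NRF2). The construct is used to generate stably transduced mammalian cells in which proteins near MAFG are biotinylated and can then be identified by proteomic analysis.
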