Addgene plasmid #207818: p667-UBC-MAFG-V5-miniTurbo
Purpose: C-terminal tagged MAFG for miniTurbo proximity experiments
Depositing lab: Ben Major. Depositing organization: Washington University in Saint Louis. Publication: Proximity proteomic analysis of the NRF family reveals the Parkinson's disease protein ZNF746/PARIS as a co-complexed repressor of NRF2. LaPak KM, Saeidi S, Bok I, Wamsley NT, Plutzer IB, Bhatt DP, Luo J, Ashrafi G, Ben Major M. Sci Signal. 2023 Dec 12;16(815):eadi9018. doi: 10.1126/scisignal.adi9018. Epub 2023 Dec 12. PubMed 38085818.
Backbone
  Vector backbone: pDest667
  Backbone manufacturer: PEL
  Vector type: Lentiviral
  Selectable markers: Puromycin
Growth in bacteria
  Bacterial resistance: Ampicillin, 100 μg/mL
  Growth temperature: 30°C
  Growth strain: NEB Stable
  Copy number: High Copy
Gene/Insert
  Gene/Insert name: MAFG-V5-miniTurbo
  Species: H. sapiens (human)
  Promoter: UBC
  Tag / fusion protein: V5-miniTurbo (C terminal on insert)
  Cloning method: Gateway Cloning
Terms and licenses: Academic/Nonprofit Terms; Industry Terms: Not Available to Industry
How to cite: p667-UBC-MAFG-V5-miniTurbo was a gift from Ben Major (Addgene plasmid # 207818 ; http://n2t.net/addgene:207818 ; RRID:Addgene_207818)
